Addgene plasmid #132958: pCAGGS::AtHAP2-V5
Purpose: Express AtHAP2 full length protein in mammalian cells
Depositing lab: Benjamin Podbilewicz. Publication: Arabidopsis HAP2/GCS1 is a gamete fusion protein homologous to somatic and viral fusogens. Valansi C, Moi D, Leikina E, Matveev E, Grana M, Chernomordik LV, Romero H, Aguilar PS, Podbilewicz B. J Cell Biol. 2017 Mar 6;216(3):571-581. doi: 10.1083/jcb.201610093. Epub 2017 Jan 30. PubMed 28137780.
Backbone
  Vector backbone: pCAGGS
  Backbone size w/o insert (bp): 4741
  Vector type: Mammalian Expression
Growth in bacteria
  Bacterial resistance: Ampicillin, 100 μg/mL
  Growth temperature: 37°C
  Growth strain: DH5alpha
  Copy number: High Copy
Gene/Insert
  Gene/Insert name: AtHAP2 (alt name: At GCS1)
  Species: A. thaliana (mustard weed)
  Insert size (bp): 2172
  GenBank ID: 826777
  Entrez Gene: GCS1 (a.k.a. AT1G67490, KNF, KNOPF, T1F15.4, T1F15_4, glucosidase 1); HAP2 (a.k.a. AT4G11720, GCS1, GENERATIVE CELL-SPECIFIC 1, HAPLESS 2, T5C23.150, T5C23_150)
  Tag / fusion protein: V5 (C terminal on backbone)
  Cloning method: Restriction Enzyme; 5′ cloning site ClaI (not destroyed); 3′ cloning site XmaI (not destroyed)
  Sequencing primers: 5′ GCAACGTGCTGGTTATTGTGCTGTC; 3′ TCCCATATGTCCTTCCGAGTGA
Resource information
  A portion of this plasmid was derived from a plasmid made by: The A. thaliana HAP2 plasmids were derived from AtHAP2promoter::HAP2cds::YFP (PGL290; GenBank AF234315; von Besser et al., 2006) that fully rescues hap2(−) A. thaliana mutants (Wong et al., 2010).
Terms and licenses: Academic/Nonprofit Terms; Industry Terms: Not Available to Industry
How to cite: pCAGGS::AtHAP2-V5 was a gift from Benjamin Podbilewicz (Addgene plasmid # 132958 ; http://n2t.net/addgene:132958 ; RRID:Addgene_132958)
