[The description below was written by a language model from this plasmid's Addgene catalogue record and pLannotate feature annotations shown in this document.]
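Description:
pCAGGS::AtHAP2-V5 is a mammalian expression plasmid of about 6.9 kb, built on the pCAGGS backbone to produce the full-length Arabidopsis thaliana HAP2 protein (also called GCS1, GENERATIVE CELL-SPECIFIC 1) in mammalian cells. It is maintained in E. coli through a high-copy ColE1/pUC-type origin and selected with ampicillin via the β-lactamase gene and its native promoter. The backbone also carries an SV40 origin of replication, which can support episomal amplification in cells expressing SV40 large T antigen. Remnants of lac promoter/operator and lacI sequences are also present as vector leftovers with no evident role in expression. No mammalian selection marker is annotated, so the plasmid appears suited mainly to transient transfection.

Expression is driven by the composite CAG promoter: the CMV immediate-early enhancer joined to the chicken β-actin promoter, followed by a chimeric β-actin/β-globin intron, an arrangement that gives strong, broadly active transcription. The short "HBB" fragment annotated just upstream of the insert is most likely residual rabbit β-globin sequence at the end of this intron/exon region rather than an intended fusion partner. The HAP2 coding sequence, inserted between ClaI and XmaI sites, is fused at its C terminus to a backbone-encoded V5 epitope tag for detection by immunoblotting or immunostaining, and the transcript is terminated by the rabbit β-globin polyadenylation signal. The coding sequence derives from a HAP2 construct reported to rescue hap2 mutant plants. According to the associated publication title, the plasmid belongs to work characterising HAP2 as a gamete fusion protein homologous to somatic and viral fusogens, which is consistent with heterologous expression to test its activity.
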