Features (pLannotate 1.2.2; 18 found; start..end, strand, type, name):
      5..384     +  enhancer       CMV enhancer: human cytomegalovirus immediate early enhancer
    386..661     +  promoter       chicken β-actin promoter: No description available
    662..1678    +  intron         chimeric intron: chimera between introns from chicken β-actin and rabbit β-globin
   1676..1732    +  CDS            HBB (fragment): HBB_LEPEU - Experimental evidence at protein level: Swiss-Prot protein existence level 1. Involved in oxygen transport from the lung to the various peripheral tissues. From Lepus europaeus (European hare).
   1745..3859    +  CDS            HAP2: HAP2_ARATH - Also known as GCS1 From Arabidopsis thaliana (Mouse-ear cress).
   3872..3913    +  CDS            V5 tag: epitope tag from simian virus 5
   4006..4061    +  polyA_signal   β-globin poly(A) signal: rabbit β-globin polyadenylation signal (Gil and Proudfoot, 1987)
   4446..4462    -  protein_bind   lac operator: The lac repressor binds to the lac operator to inhibit transcription in E. coli. This inhibition can be relieved by adding lactose or isopropyl-β-D-thiogalactopyranoside (IPTG). lac repressor encoded by lacI
   4470..4500    -  promoter       lac promoter: promoter for the E. coli lac operon
   4515..4536    -  protein_bind   CAP binding site: CAP binding activates transcription in the presence of cAMP. E. coli catabolite activator protein
   4549..4588    -  CDS            lacI (fragment): lac repressor; lacI; The lac repressor binds to the lac operator to inhibit transcription in E. coli. This inhibition can be relieved by adding lactose or isopropyl-β-D-thiogalactopyranoside (IPTG).
   4595..4617    +  promoter       SV40 promoter (fragment): SV40 enhancer and early promoter
   4641..4776    +  rep_origin     SV40 ori: SV40 origin of replication
   4796..4930    +  polyA_signal   SV40 poly(A) signal: SV40 polyadenylation signal
   4932..4986    -  CDS            lacI (fragment): lac repressor; lacI; The lac repressor binds to the lac operator to inhibit transcription in E. coli. This inhibition can be relieved by adding lactose or isopropyl-β-D-thiogalactopyranoside (IPTG).
   5169..5757    -  rep_origin     ori: high-copy-number ColE1/pMB1/pBR322/pUC origin of replication
   5928..6788    -  CDS            AmpR: β-lactamase; bla; confers resistance to ampicillin, carbenicillin, and related antibiotics
   6789..6893    -  promoter       AmpR promoter: bla
>Addgene plasmid #132958 | pCAGGS::AtHAP2-V5 | addgene full sequence | sequence record 261126 | Addgene NGS Result
GGTCGACATTGATTATTGACTAGTTATTAATAGTAATCAATTACGGGGTCATTAGTTCATAGCCCATATA
TGGAGTTCCGCGTTACATAACTTACGGTAAATGGCCCGCCTGGCTGACCGCCCAACGACCCCCGCCCATT
GACGTCAATAATGACGTATGTTCCCATAGTAACGCCAATAGGGACTTTCCATTGACGTCAATGGGTGGAG
TATTTACGGTAAACTGCCCACTTGGCAGTACATCAAGTGTATCATATGCCAAGTACGCCCCCTATTGACG
TCAATGACGGTAAATGGCCCGCCTGGCATTATGCCCAGTACATGACCTTATGGGACTTTCCTACTTGGCA
GTACATCTACGTATTAGTCATCGCTATTACCATGGTCGAGGTGAGCCCCACGTTCTGCTTCACTCTCCCC
ATCTCCCCCCCCTCCCCACCCCCAATTTTGTATTTATTTATTTTTTAATTATTTTGTGCAGCGATGGGGG
CGGGGGGGGGGGGGGGGCGCGCCAGGCGGGGCGGGGCGGGGCGAGGGGCGGGGCGGGGCGAGGCGGAGAG
GTGCGGCGGCAGCCAATCAGAGCGGCGCGCTCCGAAAGTTTCCTTTTATGGCGAGGCGGCGGCGGCGGCG
GCCCTATAAAAAGCGAAGCGCGCGGCGGGCGGGAGTCGCTGCGCGCTGCCTTCGCCCCGTGCCCCGCTCC
GCCGCCGCCTCGCGCCGCCCGCCCCGGCTCTGACTGACCGCGTTACTCCCACAGGTGAGCGGGCGGGACG
GCCCTTCTCCTCCGGGCTGTAATTAGCGCTTGGTTTAATGACGGCTTGTTTCTTTTCTGTGGCTGCGTGA
AAGCCTTGAGGGGCTCCGGGAGGGCCCTTTGTGCGGGGGGAGCGGCTCGGGGGGTGCGTGCGTGTGTGTG
TGCGTGGGGAGCGCCGCGTGCGGCTCCGCGCTGCCCGGCGGCTGTGAGCGCTGCGGGCGCGGCGCGGGGC
TTTGTGCGCTCCGCAGTGTGCGCGAGGGGAGCGCGGCCGGGGGCGGTGCCCCGCGGTGCGGGGGGGGCTG
CGAGGGGAACAAAGGCTGCGTGCGGGGTGTGTGCGTGGGGGGGTGAGCAGGGGGTGTGGGCGCGTCGGTC
GGGCTGCAACCCCCCCTGCACCCCCCTCCCCGAGTTGCTGAGCACGGCCCGGCTTCGGGTGCGGGGCTCC
GTACGGGGCGTGGCGCGGGGCTCGCCGTGCCGGGCGGGGGGTGGCGGCAGGTGGGGGTGCCGGGCGGGGC
GGGGCCGCCTCGGGCCGGGGAGGGCTCGGGGGAGGGGCGCGGCGGCCCCCGGAGCGCCGGCGGCTGTCGA
GGCGCGGCGAGCCGCAGCCATTGCCTTTTATGGTAATCGTGCGAGAGGGCGCAGGGACTTCCTTTGTCCC
AAATCTGTGCGGAGCCGAAATCTGGGAGGCGCCGCCGCACCCCCTCTAGCGGGCGCGGGGCGAAGCGGTG
CGGCGCCGGCAGGAAGGAAATGGGCGGGGAGGGCCTTCGTGCGTCGCCGCGCCGCCGTCCCCTTCTCCCT
CTCCAGCCTCGGGGCTGTCCGCGGGGGGACGGCTGCCTTCGGGGGGGACGGGGCAGGGCGGGGTTCGGCT
TCTGGCGTGTGACCGGCGGCTCTAGAGCCTCTGCTAACCATGTTCATGCCTTCTTCTTTTTCCTACAGCT
CCTGGGCAACGTGCTGGTTATTGTGCTGTCTCATCATTTTGGCAAAGAATTCGAGCTCATCGATATGGTG
AACGCGATTTTAATGGCTTGTATACTCGCCGGAATTTTCGTCGGAATGTTCAACGAAGTCGACGGAATTC
AGATTTTATCGAAATCAAAGCTCGAAAAGTGTGAGAAAACATCAGATTCTGGTAATCTCAATTGTTCCAC
TAAGATCGTCTTGAATCTCGCTGTTCCCAGTGGATCCAGTGGAGGAGAGGCTTCGATTGTAGCGGAGATC
GTGGAGGTTGAAGATAACTCGAGTAGTAATATGCAAACCGTACGGATTCCACCGGTTATTACAGTGAACA
AATCTGCAGCATATGCTCTCTATGATCTTACTTACATTAGGGATGTACCTTATAAACCTCAAGAGTATCA
TGTCACGACTCGAAAGTGTGAACCCGATGCTGGACCGGATATTGTACAAATTTGTGAGAGGTTGAGAGAT
GAGAAGGGTAATGTTTTAGAGCAGACTCAGCCGATTTGTTGTCCATGTGGACCGCAACGAAGAATGCCTT
CTTCTTGTGGAGATATTTTTGATAAGATGATTAAAGGGAAGGCAAATACCGCGCATTGCCTTCGTTTTCC
AGGTGACTGGTTCCATGTTTTCGGGATTGGACAACGGTCACTAGGATTTAGTGTGCGAGTTGAGTTGAAA
ACAGGAACTAGAGTTTCAGAAGTGATCATTGGTCCTGAAAATAGGACAGCTACTGCAAATGATAACTTTC
TCAAAGTTAATCTCATAGGAGACTTTGGTGGTTACACAAGTATCCCTTCTTTCGAGGACTTCTATCTTGT
AATCCCAAGAGAGGCGGCTGAAGCGGGACAACCAGGGAGCTTAGGCGCAAATTACTCAATGTGGATGCTG
CTTGAGAGAGTGAGATTTACATTGGATGGCTTAGAATGTAATAAAATCGGTGTTGGTTATGAAGCTTTCA
ACACCCAACCAAATTTCTGCTCTTCTCCATATTGGAGTTGCTTGCATAATCAACTATGGAACTTCCGTGA
GTCAGATATAAACAGAATCGACCGACACCAACTTCCTTTATATGGACTTGAAGGAAGATTTGAGAGGATC
AATCAACACCCAAACGCGGGGCCTCACTCGTTCTCAATTGGAGTCACGGAAACACTCAACACAAATCTAA
TGATAGAACTAAGAGCTGATGATATTGAATACGTTTTCCAGAGGAGTCCCGGTAAGATCATAAACATCGC
GATACCGACATTCGAAGCACTTACACAATTCGGAGTTGCTGCAGTCATAATCAAGAATACTGGTGAAGTA
GAAGCGTCTTATAGCTTAACGTTTGATTGCTCCAAAGGCGTGGCTTTTGTTGAGGAACAATTTTTCATTA
TAAAACCGAAAGCGGTTACTACTCGGTCTTTTAAGCTGTACCCGACGAAAGATCAGGCTGCAAAGTATAT
ATGCACAGCTATACTCAAGGACTCTCAGTTCAGCGAAGTAGACCGAGCCGAGTGTCAATTTAGTACAACG
GCTACCGTACTTGACAATGGAACTCAGGTTACTAATCCATTTCAAATTCCAGAGACTCAACCTAAAGGTT
TCTTTGATTCGATCAGGATACTATGGATGAAAATCATCAATGGTTTAGTCGATTTCATCACCGGAGATAC
TTGCAGAAACAAATGCTCGAGTTTCTTCGACTTCAGTTGCCACATTCAATACGTTTGCTTAAGCTGGATG
GTTATGTTTGGTCTTCTCCTCGCTCTCTTCCCAATTACTTGTTTGCTTCTTTGGCTCTTGCACCAAAAGG
GACTCTTTGATCCATGCTACGACTGGTGGGAAGATCATTTCGATTTAGACCATCATCGGAGATTATTACC
CTCCAGAGCAGACGTTGTTAACCGCCATCATCACCATCACAAGCATCGTCATCACCATAATCACCATCGT
AGGACACACCAGAGACACAAACATCATCATGGTCAAGACGACGACGTATTGCAGAAGATGATGCTTGAAC
GTGACCACAGCGACTCTCACTACTACCACCAACTTCATCGAGTCCATAAAGATAGCAAGCAGAAGCAGCG
TAGGCGAGCCAAGCACGGGATCGTCCTGCCACGTGATGTGCACGTGGAAAGACAGAGGAAACAAAGACTA
CGTGAGAGTCCGCGGTTCGAAGGTAAGCCTATCCCTAACCCTCTCCTCGGTCTCGATTCTACGTGACCCG
GGCATGCTCGAGCTAGCAGATCTTTTTCCCTCTGCCAAAAATTATGGGGACATCATGAAGCCCCTTGAGC
ATCTGACTTCTGGCTAATAAAGGAAATTTATTTTCATTGCAATAGTGTGTTGGAATTTTTTGTGTCTCTC
ACTCGGAAGGACATATGGGAGGGCAAATCATTTAAAACATCAGAATGAGTATTTGGTTTAGAGTTTGGCA
ACATATGCCCATATGCTGGCTGCCATGAACAAAGGTTGGCTATAAAGAGGTCATCAGTATATGAAACAGC
CCCCTGCTGTCCATTCCTTATTCCATAGAAAAGCCTTGACTTGAGGTTAGATTTTTTTTATATTTTGTTT
TGTGTTATTTTTTTCTTTAACATCCCTAAAATTTTCCTTACATGTTTTACTAGCCAGATTTTTCCTCCTC
TCCTGACTACTCCCAGTCATAGCTGTCCCTCTTCTCTTATGGAGATCCCTCGACCTGCAGCCCAAGCTTG
GCGTAATCATGGTCATAGCTGTTTCCTGTGTGAAATTGTTATCCGCTCACAATTCCACACAACATACGAG
CCGGAAGCATAAAGTGTAAAGCCTGGGGTGCCTAATGAGTGAGCTAACTCACATTAATTGCGTTGCGCTC
ACTGCCCGCTTTCCAGTCGGGAAACCTGTCGTGCCAGCGGATCCGCATCTCAATTAGTCAGCAACCATAG
TCCCGCCCCTAACTCCGCCCATCCCGCCCCTAACTCCGCCCAGTTCCGCCCATTCTCCGCCCCATGGCTG
ACTAATTTTTTTTATTTATGCAGAGGCCGAGGCCGCCTCGGCCTCTGAGCTATTCCAGAAGTAGTGAGGA
GGCTTTTTTGGAGGCCTAGGCTTTTGCAAAAAGCTAACTTGTTTATTGCAGCTTATAATGGTTACAAATA
AAGCAATAGCATCACAAATTTCACAAATAAAGCATTTTTTTCACTGCATTCTAGTTGTGGTTTGTCCAAA
CTCATCAATGTATCTTATCATGTCTGGATCCGCTGCATTAATGAATCGGCCAACGCGCGGGGAGAGGCGG
TTTGCGTATTGGGCGCTCTTCCGCTTCCTCGCTCACTGACTCGCTGCGCTCGGTCGTTCGGCTGCGGCGA
GCGGTATCAGCTCACTCAAAGGCGGTAATACGGTTATCCACAGAATCAGGGGATAACGCAGGAAAGAACA
TGTGAGCAAAAGGCCAGCAAAAGGCCAGGAACCGTAAAAAGGCCGCGTTGCTGGCGTTTTTCCATAGGCT
CCGCCCCCCTGACGAGCATCACAAAAATCGACGCTCAAGTCAGAGGTGGCGAAACCCGACAGGACTATAA
AGATACCAGGCGTTTCCCCCTGGAAGCTCCCTCGTGCGCTCTCCTGTTCCGACCCTGCCGCTTACCGGAT
ACCTGTCCGCCTTTCTCCCTTCGGGAAGCGTGGCGCTTTCTCATAGCTCACGCTGTAGGTATCTCAGTTC
GGTGTAGGTCGTTCGCTCCAAGCTGGGCTGTGTGCACGAACCCCCCGTTCAGCCCGACCGCTGCGCCTTA
TCCGGTAACTATCGTCTTGAGTCCAACCCGGTAAGACACGACTTATCGCCACTGGCAGCAGCCACTGGTA
ACAGGATTAGCAGAGCGAGGTATGTAGGCGGTGCTACAGAGTTCTTGAAGTGGTGGCCTAACTACGGCTA
CACTAGAAGAACAGTATTTGGTATCTGCGCTCTGCTGAAGCCAGTTACCTTCGGAAAAAGAGTTGGTAGC
TCTTGATCCGGCAAACAAACCACCGCTGGTAGCGGTGGTTTTTTTGTTTGCAAGCAGCAGATTACGCGCA
GAAAAAAAGGATCTCAAGAAGATCCTTTGATCTTTTCTACGGGGTCTGACGCTCAGTGGAACGAAAACTC
ACGTTAAGGGATTTTGGTCATGAGATTATCAAAAAGGATCTTCACCTAGATCCTTTTAAATTAAAAATGA
AGTTTTAAATCAATCTAAAGTATATATGAGTAAACTTGGTCTGACAGTTACCAATGCTTAATCAGTGAGG
CACCTATCTCAGCGATCTGTCTATTTCGTTCATCCATAGTTGCCTGACTCCCCGTCGTGTAGATAACTAC
GATACGGGAGGGCTTACCATCTGGCCCCAGTGCTGCAATGATACCGCGAGACCCACGCTCACCGGCTCCA
GATTTATCAGCAATAAACCAGCCAGCCGGAAGGGCCGAGCGCAGAAGTGGTCCTGCAACTTTATCCGCCT
CCATCCAGTCTATTAATTGTTGCCGGGAAGCTAGAGTAAGTAGTTCGCCAGTTAATAGTTTGCGCAACGT
TGTTGCCATTGCTACAGGCATCGTGGTGTCACGCTCGTCGTTTGGTATGGCTTCATTCAGCTCCGGTTCC
CAACGATCAAGGCGAGTTACATGATCCCCCATGTTGTGCAAAAAAGCGGTTAGCTCCTTCGGTCCTCCGA
TCGTTGTCAGAAGTAAGTTGGCCGCAGTGTTATCACTCATGGTTATGGCAGCACTGCATAATTCTCTTAC
TGTCATGCCATCCGTAAGATGCTTTTCTGTGACTGGTGAGTACTCAACCAAGTCATTCTGAGAATAGTGT
ATGCGGCGACCGAGTTGCTCTTGCCCGGCGTCAATACGGGATAATACCGCGCCACATAGCAGAACTTTAA
AAGTGCTCATCATTGGAAAACGTTCTTCGGGGCGAAAACTCTCAAGGATCTTACCGCTGTTGAGATCCAG
TTCGATGTAACCCACTCGTGCACCCAACTGATCTTCAGCATCTTTTACTTTCACCAGCGTTTCTGGGTGA
GCAAAAACAGGAAGGCAAAATGCCGCAAAAAAGGGAATAAGGGCGACACGGAAATGTTGAATACTCATAC
TCTTCCTTTTTCAATATTATTGAAGCATTTATCAGGGTTATTGTCTCATGAGCGGATACATATTTGAATG
TATTTAGAAAAATAAACAAATAGGGGTTCCGCGCACATTTCCCCGAAAAGTGCCACCTG
